Features (pLannotate 1.2.2; 7 found; start..end, strand, type, name):
    126..230     +  promoter       AmpR promoter: bla
    221..301     -  CDS            int (fragment): INT2_ECOLX - Protein inferred from homology: Swiss-Prot protein existence level 3. Putative integrase believed to be involved in the insertion of antibiotic resistance genes into plasmids and transposons. From Escherichia coli.
    387..443     +  CDS            GmR (fragment): gentamycin acetyltransferase; aacC1; confers resistance to gentamycin
    450..1238    +  CDS            aadA: S3AD_ECOLX - Experimental evidence at protein level: Swiss-Prot protein existence level 1. Mediates bacterial resistance to the antibiotics streptomycin and spectinomycin. From Escherichia coli.
   1412..2000    +  rep_origin     ori: high-copy-number ColE1/pMB1/pBR322/pUC origin of replication
   2183..2232    +  CDS            lacI (fragment): lac repressor; lacI; The lac repressor binds to the lac operator to inhibit transcription in E. coli. This inhibition can be relieved by adding lactose or isopropyl-β-D-thiogalactopyranoside (IPTG).
   2249..2956    +  CDS            mCherry: mCherry is a basic (constitutively fluorescent) red fluorescent protein published in 2004, derived from Discosoma sp.. It is reported to be a very rapidly-maturing monomer with low acid sensitivity.
>Addgene plasmid | pICSL80007 | analyzer sequence | sequence record 75080
GCTTTGAGACCACGAAGTGGCTCTTCAGTGGACGAAAGGGCCTCGTGATACGCCTATTTTTATAGGTTAA
TGTCATGATAATAATGGTTTCTTAGACGTCAGGTGGCACTTTTCGGGGAAATGTGCGCGGAACCCCTATT
TGTTTATTTTTCTAAATACATTCAAATATGTATCCGCTCATGAGACAATAACCCTGATAAATGCTTCAAT
AATATTGAAAAAGGAAGAGTATGCGCTCACGCAACTGGTCCAGAACCTTGACCGAACGCAGCGGTGGTAA
CGGCGCAGTGGCGGTTTTCATGGCTTGTTATGACTGTTTTTTTGGGGTACAGTCTATGCCTCGGGCATCC
AAGCAGCAAGCGCGTTACGCCGTGGGTCGATGTTTGATGTTATGGAGCAGCAACGATGTTACGCAGCAGG
GCAGTCGCCCTAAAACAAAGTTAAACATCATGAGGGAAGCGGTGATCGCCGAAGTATCGACTCAACTATC
AGAGGTAGTTGGCGTCATCGAGCGCCATCTCGAACCGACGTTGCTGGCCGTACATTTGTACGGCTCCGCA
GTGGATGGCGGCCTGAAGCCACACAGCGATATTGATTTGCTGGTTACGGTGACCGTAAGGCTTGATGAAA
CAACGCGGCGAGCTTTGATCAACGACCTTTTGGAAACTTCGGCTTCCCCTGGAGAGAGCGAGATTCTCCG
CGCTGTAGAAGTCACCATTGTTGTGCACGACGACATCATTCCGTGGCGTTATCCAGCTAAGCGCGAACTG
CAATTTGGAGAATGGCAGCGCAATGACATTCTTGCAGGTATCTTCGAGCCAGCCACGATCGACATTGATC
TGGCTATCTTGCTGACAAAAGCAAGAGAACATAGCGTTGCCTTGGTAGGTCCAGCGGCGGAGGAACTCTT
TGATCCGGTTCCTGAACAGGATCTATTTGAGGCGCTAAATGAAACCTTAACGCTATGGAACTCGCCGCCC
GACTGGGCTGGCGATGAGCGAAATGTAGTGCTTACGTTGTCCCGCATTTGGTACAGCGCAGTAACCGGCA
AAATCGCGCCGAAGGATGTCGCTGCCGACTGGGCAATGGAGCGCCTGCCGGCCCAGTATCAGCCCGTCAT
ACTTGAAGCTAGACAGGCTTATCTTGGACAAGAAGAAGATCGCTTGGCCTCGCGCGCAGATCAGTTGGAA
GAATTTGTCCATTACGTAAAAGGCGAGATCACCAAGGTAGTCGGCAAATAACTGTCAGACCAAGTTTACT
CATATATACTTTAGATTGATTTAAAACTTCATTTTTAATTTAAAAGGATCTAGGTGAAGATCCTTTTTGA
TAATCTCATGACCAAAATCCCTTAACGTGAGTTTTCGTTCCACTGAGCGTCAGACCCCGTAGAAAAGATC
AAAGGATCTTCTTGAGATCCTTTTTTTCTGCGCGTAATCTGCTGCTTGCAAACAAAAAAACCACCGCTAC
CAGCGGTGGTTTGTTTGCCGGATCAAGAGCTACCAACTCTTTTTCCGAAGGTAACTGGCTTCAGCAGAGC
GCAGATACCAAATACTGTCCTTCTAGTGTAGCCGTAGTTAGGCCACCACTTCAAGAACTCTGTAGCACCG
CCTACATACCTCGCTCTGCTAATCCTGTTACCAGTGGCTGCTGCCAGTGGCGATAAGTCGTGTCTTACCG
GGTTGGACTCAAGACGATAGTTACCGGATAAGGCGCAGCGGTCGGGCTGAACGGGGGGTTCGTGCACACA
GCCCAGCTTGGAGCGAACGACCTACACCGAACTGAGATACCTACAGCGTGAGCTATGAGAAAGCGCCACG
CTTCCCGAAGGGAGAAAGGCGGACAGGTATCCGGTAAGCGGCAGGGTCGGAACAGGAGAGCGCACGAGGG
AGCTTCCAGGGGGAAACGCCTGGTATCTTTATAGTCCTGTCGGGTTTCGCCACCTCTGACTTGAGCGTCG
ATTTTTGTGATGCTCGTCAGGGGGGCGGAGCCTATGGAAAAACGCCAGCAACGCGGCCTTTTTACGGTTC
CTGGCCTTTTGCTGGCCTTTTGCTCACATGTTCTTTCCTGCGTTATCCCCTGATTCTGTGGATAACCGTA
TTACCGCCTTTGAGTGAGCTGATACCGCTCGCCGCAGCCGAACGACCGAGCGCAGCGAGTCAGTGAGCGA
GGAAGCGGAAGAGCGCCCAATACGCAAACCGCCTCTCCCCGCGCGTTGGCCGATTCATTAATCACTCTGT
GGTCTCAAATGGTGAGCAAGGGCGAGGAGGATAACATGGCCATCATCAAGGAGTTCATGCGCTTCAAGGT
GCACATGGAGGGCTCCGTGAACGGCCACGAGTTCGAGATCGAGGGCGAGGGCGAGGGCCGCCCCTACGAG
GGCACCCAGACCGCCAAGCTGAAGGTGACCAAGGGTGGCCCCCTGCCCTTCGCCTGGGACATCCTGTCCC
CTCAGTTCATGTACGGCTCCAAGGCCTACGTGAAGCACCCCGCCGACATCCCCGACTACTTGAAGCTGTC
CTTCCCCGAGGGCTTCAAGTGGGAGCGCGTGATGAACTTCGAGGACGGCGGCGTGGTGACCGTGACCCAG
GACTCCTCCCTGCAGGACGGCGAGTTCATCTACAAGGTGAAGCTGCGCGGCACCAACTTCCCCTCCGACG
GCCCAGTAATGCAGAAGAAAACCATGGGCTGGGAGGCCTCCTCCGAGCGGATGTACCCCGAGGACGGCGC
CCTGAAGGGCGAGATCAAGCAGAGGCTGAAGCTGAAGGACGGCGGCCACTACGACGCTGAGGTCAAGACC
ACCTACAAGGCCAAGAAGCCCGTGCAGCTGCCCGGCGCCTACAACGTCAACATCAAGTTGGACATCACCT
CCCACAACGAGGACTACACCATCGTGGAACAGTACGAACGCGCCGAGGGCCGCCACTCCACCGGCGGCAT
GGACGAGCTGTACAAGTGA
